>Addgene plasmid #136261 | Tol2 8xSTAR-sTomato-NLS. PGK-puro | addgene full sequence | sequence record 312911 | Addgene NGS Result
GCTAGAAGCTGGGATAGGATTTGCTTTGCACCTGCCTTTTCACCCTAGCTAGAAGCTGGGATAGGATTTG
CTTTGCACCTGCCTTTTCACCTAGCTAGAAGCTGGGATAGGATTTGCTTTGCACCTGCCTTTTCACCCTA
GCTAGAAGCTGGGATAGGATTTGCTTTGCACCTGCCTTTTCACCTAGCTAGAAGCTGGGATAGGATTTGC
TTTGCACCTGCCTTTTCACCCTAGCTAGAAGCTGGGATAGGATTTGCTTTGCACCTGCCTTTTCACCTAG
CTAGAAGCTGGGATAGGATTTGCTTTGCACCTGCCTTTTCACCCTAGGGGTACCGATCGATAGATCTATT
TAAATTAAACTGGGCATCAGCGCAATTCAATTGGTTTGGTAATAGCAAGGGAAAATAGAATGAAGTGATC
TCCAAAAAATAAGTACTTTTTGACTGTAAATAAAATTGTAAGGAGTAAAAAGTACTTTTTTTTCTAAAAA
AATGTAATTAAGTAAAAGTAAAAGTATTGATTTTTAATTGTACTCAAGTAAAGTAAAAATCCCCAAAAAT
AATACTTAAGTACAGTAATCAAGTAAAATTACTCAAGTACTTTACACCTCTGGGCCCAATTCGCCCTATA
GTGAGTCGTATTACAATTCACTGGCCGTCGTTTTACAACGTCGTGACTGGGAAAACCCTGGCGTTACCCA
ACTTAATCGCCTTGCAGCACATCCCCCTTTCGCCAGCTGGCGTAATAGCGAAGAGGCCCGCACCGATCGC
CCTTCCCAACAGTTGCGCAGCCTGAATGGCGAATGG
[124 nt withheld, positions 807-930]
C
[91 nt withheld, positions 932-1022]
A
[49 nt withheld, positions 1024-1072]
CCTTTGACGTTGGAGTCCACGTTCTTT
[37 nt withheld, positions 1100-1136]
ACCCTATCTCGGTCTATTCTTTTGATTTATAAGGGATTTTGCCGATTTCGGCCTATTGGTTAAAAAATGA
GCTGATTTAACAAAAATTTAACGCGAATTTTAACAAAATATTAACGCTTACAATTTCCTGATGCGGTATT
TTCTCCTTACGCATCTGTGCGGTATTTCACACCGCATCAGGTGGCACTTTTCGGGGAAATGTGCGCGGAA
CCCCTATTTGTTTATTTTTCTAAATACATTCAAATATGTATCCGCTCATGAGACAATAACCCTGATAAAT
GCTTCAATAATATTGAAAAAGGAAGAGTATGAGTATTCAACATTTCCGTGTCGCCCTTATTCCCTTTTTT
GCGGCATTTTGCCTTCCTGTTTTTGCTCACCCAGAAACGCTGGTGAAAGTAAAAGATGCTGAAGATCAGT
TGGGTGCACGAGTGGGTTACATCGAACTGGATCTCAACAGCGGTAAGATCCTTGAGAGTTTTCGCCCCGA
AGAACGTTTTCCAATGATGAGCACTTTTAAAGTTCTGCTATGTGGCGCGGTATTATCCCGTATTGACGCC
GGGCAAGAGCAACTCGGTCGCCGCATACACTATTCTCAGAATGACTTGGTTGAGTACTCACCAGTCACAG
AAAAGCATCTTACGGATGGCATGACAGTAAGAGAATTATGCAGTGCTGCCATAACCATGAGTGATAACAC
TGCGGCCAACTTACTTCTGACAACGATCGGAGGACCGAAGGAGCTAACCGCTTTTTTGCACAACATGGGG
GATCATGTAACTCGCCTTGATCGTTGGGAACCGGAGCTGAATGAAGCCATACCAAACGACGAGCGTGACA
CCACGATGCCTGTAGCAATGGCAACAACGTTGCGCAAACTATTAACTGGCGAACTACTTACTCTAGCTTC
CCGGCAACAATTAATAGACTGGATGGAGGCGGATAAAGTTGCAGGACCACTTCTGCGCTCGGCCCTTCCG
GCTGGCTGGTTTATTGCTGATAAATCTGGAGCCGGTGAGCGTGGGTCTCGCGGTATCATTGCAGCACTGG
GGCCAGATGGTAAGCCCTCCCGTATCGTAGTTATCTACACGACGGGGAGTCAGGCAACTATGGATGAACG
AAATAGACAGATCGCTGAGATAGGTGCCTCACTGATTAAGCATTGGTAACTGTCAGACCAAGTTTACTCA
TATATACTTTAGATTGATTTAAAACTTCATTTTTAATTTAAAAGGATCTAGGTGAAGATCCTTTTTGATA
ATCTCATGACCAAAATCCCTTAACGTGAGTTTTCGTTCCACTGAGCGTCAGACCCCGTAGAAAAGATCAA
AGGATCTTCTTGAGATCCTTTTTTTCTGCGCGTAATCTGCTGCTTGCAAACAAAAAAACCACCGCTACCA
GCGGTGGTTTGTTTGCCGGATCAAGAGCTACCAACTCTTTTTCCGAAGGTAACTGGCTTCAGCAGAGCGC
AGATACCAAATACTGTTCTTCTAGTGTAGCCGTAGTTAGGCCACCACTTCAAGAACTCTGTAGCACCGCC
TACATACCTCGCTCTGCTAATCCTGTTACCAGTGGCTGCTGCCAGTGGCGATAAGTCGTGTCTTACCGGG
TTGGACTCAAGACGATAGTTACCGGATAAGGCGCAGCGGTCGGGCTGAACGGGGGGTTCGTGCACACAGC
CCAGCTTGGAGCGAACGACCTACACCGAACTGAGATACCTACAGCGTGAGCTATGAGAAAGCGCCACGCT
TCCCGAAGGGAGAAAGGCGGACAGGTATCCGGTAAGCGGCAGGGTCGGAACAGGAGAGCGCACGAGGGAG
CTTCCAGGGGGAAACGCCTGGTATCTTTATAGTCCTGTCGGGTTTCGCCACCTCTGACTTGAGCGTCGAT
TTTTGTGATGCTCGTCAGGGGGGCGGAGCCTATGGAAAAACGCCAGCAACGCGGCCTTTTTACGGTTCCT
GGCCTTTTGCTGGCCTTTTGCTCACATGTTCTTTCCTGCGTTATCCCCTGATTCTGTGGATAACCGTATT
ACCGCCTTTGAGTGAGCTGATACCGCTCGCCGCAGCCGAACGACCGAGCGCAGCGAGTCAGTGAGCGAGG
AAGCGGAAGAGCGCCCAATACGCAAACCGCCTCTCCCCGCGCGTTGGCCGATTCATTAATGCAGCTGGCA
CGACAGGTTTCCCGACTGGAAAGCGGGCAGTGAGCGCAACGCAATTAATGTGAGTTAGCTCACTCATTAG
GCACCCCAGGCTTTACACTTTATGCTTCCGGCTCGTATGTTGTGTGGAATTGTGAGCGGATAACAATTTC
ACACAGGAAACAGCTATGACCATGATTACGCCAAGCTATTTAGGTGACACTATAGAATACTCAAGCTATG
CATCCAACGCGTTGGGAGCTCTCCCATATGGTCGAGCAGAGGTGTAAAAAGTACTCAAAAATTTTACTCA
AGTGAAAGTACAAGTACTTAGGGAAAATTTTACTCAATTAAAAGTAAAAGTATCTGGCTAGAATCTTACT
TGAGTAAAAGTAAAAAAGTACTCCATTAAAATTGTACTTGAGTATTAAGGAAGTAAAAGTAAAAGCAAGA
AAGAAAACTAGAGATTCTTGTTTAAGCTTAATTAAAAAACCTCCCACACCTCCCCCTGAACCTGAAACAT
AAAATGAATGCAATTGTTGTTGTTAACTTGTTTATTGCAGCTTATAATGGTTACAAATAAAGCAATAGCA
TCACAAATTTCACAAATAAAGCATTTTTTTCACTGCATTCTAGTTGTGGTTTGTCCAAACTCATCAATGT
ATCTTATCATGTCTGGATCTACGTAATACGACTCACTATAGTTCTAGTCAGGCACCGGGCTTGCGGGTCA
TGCACCAGGTGCGCGGTCCTTCGGGCACCTCGACGTCGGCGGTGACGGTGAAGCCGAGCCGCTCGTAGAA
GGGGAGGTTGCGGGGCGCGGAGGTCTCCAGGAAGGCGGGCACCCCGGCGCGCTCGGCCGCCTCCACTCCG
GGGAGCACGACGGCGCTGCCCAGACCCTTGCCCTGGTGGTCGGGCGAGACGCCGACGGTGGCCAGGAACC
ACGCGGGCTCCTTGGGCCGGTGCGGCGCCAGGAGGCCTTCCATCTGTTGCTGCGCGGCCAGCCGGGAACC
GCTCAACTCGGCCATGCGCGGGCCGATCTCGGCGAACACCGCCCCCGCTTCGACGCTCTCCGGCGTGGTC
CAGACCGCCACCGCGGCGCCGTCGTCCGCGACCCACACCTTGCCGATGTCGAGCCCGACGCGCGTGAGGA
AGAGTTCTTGCAGCTCGGTGACCCGCTCGATGTGGCGGTCCGGATCGACGGTGTGGCGCGTGGCGGGGTA
GTCGGCGAACGCGGCGGCGAGGGTGCGTACGGCCCTGGGGACGTCGTCGCGGGTGGCGAGGCGCACCGTG
GGCTTGTACTCGGTCATGGTGGCTTCGAGACTAGTGAAATCGTCGACGGTTTAGTTCCTCACCTTGTCGT
ATTATACTATGCCGATATACTATGCCGATGATTAATTGTCAACAGGCTGCAGGTCGAAAGGCCCGGAGAT
GAGGAAGAGGAGAACAGCGCGGCAGACGTGCGCTTTTGAAGCGTGCAGAATGCCGGGCCTCCGGAGGACC
TTCGGGCGCCCGCCCCGCCCCTGAGCCCGCCCCTGAGCCCGCCCCCGGACCCACCCCTTCCCAGCCTCTG
AGCCCAGAAAGCGAAGGAGCAAAGCTGCTATTGGCCGCTGCCCCAAAGGCCTACCCGCTTCCATTGCTCA
GCGGTGCTGTCCATCTGCACGAGACTAGTGAGACGTGCTACTTCCATTTGTCACGTCCTGCACGACGCGA
GCTGCGGGGCGGGGGGGAACTTCCTGACTAGGGGAGGAGTAGAAGGTGGCGCGAAGGGGCCACCAAAGAA
CGGAGCCGGTTGGCGCCTACCGGTGGATGTGGAATGTGTGCGAGGCCAGAGGCCACTTGTGTAGCGCCAA
GTGCCCAGCGGGGCTGCTAAAGCGCATGCTCCAGACTGCCTTGGGAAAAGCGCCTCCCCTACCCGGTGCG
GCCGCGAATTAAAAAACCTCCCACACCTCCCCCTGAACCTGAAACATAAAATGAATGCAATTGTTGTTGT
TAACTTGTTTATTGCAGCTTATAATGGTTACAAATAAAGCAATAGCATCACAAATTTCACAAATAAAGCA
TTTTTTTCACTGCATTCTAGTTGTGGTTTGTCCAAACTCATCAATGTATCTTATCATGTCTGGATCTACG
TAATACGACTCACTATAGTTCTAGACTAATCGATGACCTTTCTTTTCTTTTTTGGCCTGGAGCCGCTGCC
GGTGCTGCCGGTGCCATGCCCCAGGAACAGGTGGTGGCGGCCCTCGGAGCGCTCGTACTGTTCCACGATG
GTGTAGTCCTCGTTGTGGGAGGTGATGTCCAGCTTGGTGTCCACGTAGTAGTAGCCGGGCAGTTGCACGG
GCTTCTTGGCCATGTAGATGGTCTTGAACTCCACCAGGTAGTGGCCGCCGTCCTTCAGCTTCAGGGCCTG
GTGGATCTCGCCCTTCAGCACGCCGTCGCGGGGGTACAGGCGCTCGGTGGAGGCCTCCCAGCCCATGGTC
TTCTTCTGCATTACGGGGCCGTCGGGGGGGAAGTTGGTGCCGCGCATCTTCACCTTGTAGATCAGCGTGC
CGTCCTGCAGGGAGGAGTCCTGGGTCACGGTCACCAGACCGCCGTCCTCGAAGTTCATCACGCGCTCCCA
CTTGAAGCCCTCGGGGAAGGACAGCTTCTTGTAATCGGGGATGTCGGCGGGGTGCTTCACGTACGCCTTG
GAGCCGTACATGAACTGGGGGGACAGGATGTCCCAGGCGAAGGGCAGGGGGCCGCCCTTGGTCACCTTCA
GCTTGGCGGTCTGGGTGCCCTCGTAGGGGCGGCCCTCGCCCTCGCCCTCGATCTCGAACTCGTGGCCGTT
CATGGAGCCCTCCATGCGCACCTTGAAGCGCATGAACTCTTTGATGACCTCCTCGCCCTTGCTCACCATG
GTCGCGGCCTGAGCGGTGTGGAGCAGCCTCTCTGCTTGCACGCTCGTTTTTTAAAGCGCTCCAGCCCGAA
TTGCGCGCCCAGTGACGTCAGCGCAGCCTGGCTTCCCAGGCACCCCCCGCCCGGCCCCACTTTCCCTCCA
CTTGTCCCCTCCGGATCCGGCGCGCCGCTAGCTAGAAGCTGGGATAGGATTTGCTTTGCACCTGCCTTTT
CACCTA
Features (pLannotate 1.2.2; 21 found; start..end, strand, type, name):
    625..643     -  promoter       T7 promoter: promoter for bacteriophage T7 RNA polymerase
    646..803     +  CDS            lacZα (fragment): LacZα fragment of β-galactosidase; lacZ fragment
    807..1235    +  rep_origin     f1 ori (sequence partly withheld): f1 bacteriophage origin of replication; arrow indicates direction of (+) strand synthesis
   1263..1313    -  misc_feature   bom (fragment): basis of mobility region from pBR322
   1340..1444    +  promoter       AmpR promoter: bla
   1445..2305    +  CDS            AmpR: β-lactamase; bla; confers resistance to ampicillin, carbenicillin, and related antibiotics
   2476..3064    +  rep_origin     ori: high-copy-number ColE1/pMB1/pBR322/pUC origin of replication
   3247..3339    +  CDS            lacI (fragment): lac repressor; lacI; The lac repressor binds to the lac operator to inhibit transcription in E. coli. This inhibition can be relieved by adding lactose or isopropyl-β-D-thiogalactopyranoside (IPTG).
   3352..3373    +  protein_bind   CAP binding site: CAP binding activates transcription in the presence of cAMP. E. coli catabolite activator protein
   3388..3418    +  promoter       lac promoter: promoter for the E. coli lac operon
   3426..3442    +  protein_bind   lac operator: The lac repressor binds to the lac operator to inhibit transcription in E. coli. This inhibition can be relieved by adding lactose or isopropyl-β-D-thiogalactopyranoside (IPTG). lac repressor encoded by lacI
   3484..3502    +  promoter       SP6 promoter: promoter for bacteriophage SP6 RNA polymerase
   3821..3955    +  polyA_signal   SV40 poly(A) signal: SV40 polyadenylation signal
   3960..3977    +  promoter       T7 promoter (fragment): promoter for bacteriophage T7 RNA polymerase
   3984..4583    -  CDS            PuroR: puromycin N-acetyltransferase; pac from Streptomyces alboniger; confers resistance to puromycin
   4632..4679    -  promoter       EM7 promoter: synthetic bacterial promoter&nbsp
   4691..5190    -  promoter       PGK promoter: mouse phosphoglycerate kinase 1 promoter
   5268..5402    +  polyA_signal   SV40 poly(A) signal: SV40 polyadenylation signal
   5407..5424    +  promoter       T7 promoter (fragment): promoter for bacteriophage T7 RNA polymerase
   5468..5497    -  CDS            TDsmURFP (fragment): monomeric tandem dimer of a small ultra-red fluorescent protein derived from a cyanobacterial phycobiliprotein (Rodriguez et al., 2016)
   5498..6175    -  CDS            dTomato: dTomato is a basic (constitutively fluorescent) orange fluorescent protein published in 2004, derived from Discosoma sp.. It is reported to be a somewhat slowly-maturing dimer with low acid sensitivity.
