[The description below was written by a language model from this plasmid's Addgene catalogue record and pLannotate feature annotations shown in this document.]
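Description:
Tol2 8xSTAR-sTomato-NLS. PGK-puro is a mammalian expression reporter built on the pminiTol2 backbone, designed for genomic integration by Tol2 transposition when a source of Tol2 transposase is supplied. The roughly 6.4 kb plasmid is propagated in E. coli through a high-copy ColE1/pUC-type origin with ampicillin selection (AmpR under its own bla promoter). It also retains typical cloning-vector remnants: an f1 origin, lacZα and lac regulatory fragments, and T7 and SP6 phage promoters. The Tol2 terminal repeats that would flank the transposable cargo are not called in the automated feature table, although the backbone and vector type imply they are present.

The payload is the stem cell ASCL2 reporter (STAR), a 540 bp synthetic element containing eight repeats that respond to ASCL2 transcriptional activity and drive a nuclear-localised red fluorescent protein, sTomato-NLS. The annotation detects this reporter as a dTomato-like coding sequence on the minus strand. A short adjoining segment matched to an unrelated fluorescent protein may correspond to the NLS or a linker, but the record does not resolve this. The STAR repeats and any associated minimal promoter are not annotated. A second minus-strand cassette carries the mouse PGK promoter, together with the bacterial EM7 promoter, driving puromycin N-acetyltransferase, which allows selection of stably integrated mammalian cells. Two SV40 poly(A) signals are annotated next to these cassettes.

Because ASCL2 activity marks intestinal stem cells, nuclear red fluorescence identifies those cells. The associated work describes introducing the reporter into intestinal organoids.
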