Addgene plasmid #136261: Tol2 8xSTAR-sTomato-NLS. PGK-puro
Purpose: Fluorescent reporter for intestinal stem cells through ASCL2 transcriptional activity
Depositing lab: Hugo Snippert. Depositing organization: University Medical Centre Utrecht. Publication: Introducing the Stem Cell ASCL2 Reporter STAR into Intestinal Organoids. Heinz MC, Oost KC, Snippert HJG. STAR Protoc. 2020 Oct 8;1(3):100126. doi: 10.1016/j.xpro.2020.100126. eCollection 2020 Dec 18. PubMed 33377020.
Backbone
  Vector backbone: pminiTol2, Addgene #31829
  Backbone manufacturer: Stephen Ekker lab
  Backbone size w/o insert (bp): 3498
  Total vector size (bp): 6393
  Vector type: Mammalian Expression ; Tol2 transposase
  Selectable markers: Puromycin
Growth in bacteria
  Bacterial resistance: Ampicillin, 100 μg/mL
  Growth temperature: 37°C
  Growth strain: DH5alpha
  Copy number: Unknown
Gene/Insert
  Gene/Insert name: stem cell Ascl2 reporter, 8 repeats (alt name: 8x STAR)
  Species: H. sapiens (human), Synthetic
  Insert size (bp): 540
  Tag / fusion protein: sTomato-NLS
Terms and licenses: Academic/Nonprofit Terms; Industry Terms: Not Available to Industry
How to cite: Tol2 8xSTAR-sTomato-NLS. PGK-puro was a gift from Hugo Snippert (Addgene plasmid # 136261 ; http://n2t.net/addgene:136261 ; RRID:Addgene_136261)
