>Addgene plasmid #136261 | Tol2 8xSTAR-sTomato-NLS. PGK-puro | depositor partial sequence | sequence record 307153 | entire insert between Tol2 sites
AGAGGTGTAAAGTACTTGAGTAATTTTACTTGATTACTGTACTTAAGTATTATTTTTGGGGATTTTTACT
TTACTTGAGTACAATTAAAAATCAATACTTTTACTTTTACTTAATTACATTTTTTTAGAAAAAAAAGTAC
TTTTTACTCCTTACAATTTTATTTACAGTCAAAAAGTACTTATTTTTTGGAGATCACTTCATTCTATTTT
CCCTTGCTATTACCAAACCAATTGAATTGCGCTGATGCCCAGTTTAATTTAAATAGATCTATCGATCGGT
ACCCCTAGGGTGAAAAGGCAGGTGCAAAGCAAATCCTATCCCAGCTTCTAGCTAGGTGAAAAGGCAGGTG
CAAAGCAAATCCTATCCCAGCTTCTAGCTAGGGTGAAAAGGCAGGTGCAAAGCAAATCCTATCCCAGCTT
CTAGCTAGGTGAAAAGGCAGGTGCAAAGCAAATCCTATCCCAGCTTCTAGCTAGGGTGAAAAGGCAGGTG
CAAAGCAAATCCTATCCCAGCTTCTAGCTAGGTGAAAAGGCAGGTGCAAAGCAAATCCTATCCCAGCTTC
TAGCTAGGGTGAAAAGGCAGGTGCAAAGCAAATCCTATCCCAGCTTCTAGCTAGGTGAAAAGGCAGGTGC
AAAGCAAATCCTATCCCAGCTTCTAGCTAGCGGCGCGCCGGATCCGGAGGGGACAAGTGGAGGGAAAGTG
GGGCCGGGCGGGGGGTGCCTGGGAAGCCAGGCTGCGCTGACGTCACTGGGCGCGCAATTCGGGCTGGAGC
GCTTTAAAAAACGAGCGTGCAAGCAGAGAGGCTGCTCCACACCGCTCAGGCCGCGACCATGGTGAGCAAG
GGCGAGGAGGTCATCAAAGAGTTCATGCGCTTCAAGGTGCGCATGGAGGGCTCCATGAACGGCCACGAGT
TCGAGATCGAGGGCGAGGGCGAGGGCCGCCCCTACGAGGGCACCCAGACCGCCAAGCTGAAGGTGACCAA
GGGCGGCCCCCTGCCCTTCGCCTGGGACATCCTGTCCCCCCAGTTCATGTACGGCTCCAAGGCGTACGTG
AAGCACCCCGCCGACATCCCCGATTACAAGAAGCTGTCCTTCCCCGAGGGCTTCAAGTGGGAGCGCGTGA
TGAACTTCGAGGACGGCGGTCTGGTGACCGTGACCCAGGACTCCTCCCTGCAGGACGGCACGCTGATCTA
CAAGGTGAAGATGCGCGGCACCAACTTCCCCCCCGACGGCCCCGTAATGCAGAAGAAGACCATGGGCTGG
GAGGCCTCCACCGAGCGCCTGTACCCCCGCGACGGCGTGCTGAAGGGCGAGATCCACCAGGCCCTGAAGC
TGAAGGACGGCGGCCACTACCTGGTGGAGTTCAAGACCATCTACATGGCCAAGAAGCCCGTGCAACTGCC
CGGCTACTACTACGTGGACACCAAGCTGGACATCACCTCCCACAACGAGGACTACACCATCGTGGAACAG
TACGAGCGCTCCGAGGGCCGCCACCACCTGTTCCTGGGGCATGGCACCGGCAGCACCGGCAGCGGCTCCA
GGCCAAAAAAGAAAAGAAAGGTCATCGATTAGTCTAGAACTATAGTGAGTCGTATTACGTAGATCCAGAC
ATGATAAGATACATTGATGAGTTTGGACAAACCACAACTAGAATGCAGTGAAAAAAATGCTTTATTTGTG
AAATTTGTGATGCTATTGCTTTATTTGTAACCATTATAAGCTGCAATAAACAAGTTAACAACAACAATTG
CATTCATTTTATGTTTCAGGTTCAGGGGGAGGTGTGGGAGGTTTTTTAATTCGCGGCCGCACCGGGTAGG
GGAGGCGCTTTTCCCAAGGCAGTCTGGAGCATGCGCTTTAGCAGCCCCGCTGGGCACTTGGCGCTACACA
AGTGGCCTCTGGCCTCGCACACATTCCACATCCACCGGTAGGCGCCAACCGGCTCCGTTCTTTGGTGGCC
CCTTCGCGCCACCTTCTACTCCTCCCCTAGTCAGGAAGTTCCCCCCCGCCCCGCAGCTCGCGTCGTGCAG
GACGTGACAAATGGAAGTAGCACGTCTCACTAGTCTCGTGCAGATGGACAGCACCGCTGAGCAATGGAAG
CGGGTAGGCCTTTGGGGCAGCGGCCAATAGCAGCTTTGCTCCTTCGCTTTCTGGGCTCAGAGGCTGGGAA
GGGGTGGGTCCGGGGGCGGGCTCAGGGGCGGGCTCAGGGGCGGGGCGGGCGCCCGAAGGTCCTCCGGAGG
CCCGGCATTCTGCACGCTTCAAAAGCGCACGTCTGCCGCGCTGTTCTCCTCTTCCTCATCTCCGGGCCTT
TCGACCTGCAGCCTGTTGACAATTAATCATCGGCATAGTATATCGGCATAGTATAATACGACAAGGTGAG
GAACTAAACCGTCGACGATTTCACTAGTCTCGAAGCCACCATGACCGAGTACAAGCCCACGGTGCGCCTC
GCCACCCGCGACGACGTCCCCAGGGCCGTACGCACCCTCGCCGCCGCGTTCGCCGACTACCCCGCCACGC
GCCACACCGTCGATCCGGACCGCCACATCGAGCGGGTCACCGAGCTGCAAGAACTCTTCCTCACGCGCGT
CGGGCTCGACATCGGCAAGGTGTGGGTCGCGGACGACGGCGCCGCGGTGGCGGTCTGGACCACGCCGGAG
AGCGTCGAAGCGGGGGCGGTGTTCGCCGAGATCGGCCCGCGCATGGCCGAGTTGAGCGGTTCCCGGCTGG
CCGCGCAGCAACAGATGGAAGGCCTCCTGGCGCCGCACCGGCCCAAGGAGCCCGCGTGGTTCCTGGCCAC
CGTCGGCGTCTCGCCCGACCACCAGGGCAAGGGTCTGGGCAGCGCCGTCGTGCTCCCCGGAGTGGAGGCG
GCCGAGCGCGCCGGGGTGCCCGCCTTCCTGGAGACCTCCGCGCCCCGCAACCTCCCCTTCTACGAGCGGC
TCGGCTTCACCGTCACCGCCGACGTCGAGGTGCCCGAAGGACCGCGCACCTGGTGCATGACCCGCAAGCC
CGGTGCCTGACTAGAACTATAGTGAGTCGTATTACGTAGATCCAGACATGATAAGATACATTGATGAGTT
TGGACAAACCACAACTAGAATGCAGTGAAAAAAATGCTTTATTTGTGAAATTTGTGATGCTATTGCTTTA
TTTGTAACCATTATAAGCTGCAATAAACAAGTTAACAACAACAATTGCATTCATTTTATGTTTCAGGTTC
AGGGGGAGGTGTGGGAGGTTTTTTAATTAAGCTTAAACAAGAATCTCTAGTTTTCTTTCTTGCTTTTACT
TTTACTTCCTTAATACTCAAGTACAATTTTAATGGAGTACTTTTTTACTTTTACTCAAGTAAGATTCTAG
CCAGATACTTTTACTTTTAATTGAGTAAAATTTTCCCTAAGTACTTGTACTTTCACTTGAGTAAAATTTT
TGAGTACTTTTTACACCTCTGCTCGACCATATGGGA
